Addgene plasmid #115100: CLV1 L2_pECIA2
Purpose: Bait vector CLV1 L2_pECIA2 should be used with prey vector CLV1 L2_pECIA14.
Depositing lab: Youssef Belkhadir. Depositing organization: Gregor Mendel Institute of Molecular Plant Biology. Publication: An extracellular network of Arabidopsis leucine-rich repeat receptor kinases. Smakowska-Luzan E, Mott GA, Parys K, Stegmann M, Howton TC, Layeghifard M, Neuhold J, Lehner A, Kong J, Grunwald K, Weinberger N, Satbhai SB, Mayer D, Busch W, Madalinski M, Stolt-Bergner P, Provart NJ, Mukhtar MS, Zipfel C, Desveaux D, Guttman DS, Belkhadir Y. Nature. 2018 Jan 18;553(7688):342-346. doi: 10.1038/nature25184. Epub 2018 Jan 10. PubMed 29320478.
Backbone
  Vector backbone: pECIA2
  Backbone manufacturer: Chris Garcia (Addgene plasmid # 47032)
  Vector type: Insect Expression
Growth in bacteria
  Bacterial resistance: Ampicillin, 100 μg/mL
  Growth temperature: 37°C
  Growth strain: DH5alpha
  Copy number: High Copy
Gene/Insert
  Gene/Insert name: AT1G75820
  Species: A. thaliana (mustard weed)
  Entrez Gene: CLV1 (a.k.a. AT1G75820, ATCLV1, CLAVATA 1, CLV1 RECEPTOR KINASE PRECURSOR, FAS3, FASCIATA 3, FLO5, FLOWER DEVELOPMENT 5, T4O12.5, T4O12_5)
  Promoter: Metallothionein (Copper-Inducible)
  Tag / fusion protein: Fc, V5 and hexahistidine tags (C terminal on backbone)
  Cloning method: Ligation Independent Cloning
Terms and licenses: Academic/Nonprofit Terms; Industry Terms: Not Available to Industry
Depositor comments: Plasmid for secreted expression in Drosophila cell culture by induction via CuSO4. Insert is an extracellular domain of indicated LRR-RK, C-terminally tagged with Fc, V5 and hexahistidine tags. Insert Protein Sequence: SPCFAYTDMEVLLNLKSSMIGPKGHGLHDWIHSSSPDAHCSFSGVSCDDDARVISLNVSFTPLFGTISPEIGMLTHLVNLTLAANNFTGELPLEMKSLTSLKVLNISNNGNLTGTFPGEILKAMVDLEVLDTYNNNFNGKLPPEMSELKKLKYLSFGGNFFSGEIPESYGDIQSLEYLGLNGAGLSGKSPAFLSRLKNLREMYIGYYNSYTGGVPPEFGGLTKLEILDMASCTLTGEIPTSLSNLKHLHTLFLHINNLTGHIPPELSGLVSLKSLDLSINQLTGEIPQSFINLGNITLINLFRNNLYGQIPEAIGELPKLEVFEVWENNFTLQLPANLGRNGNLIKLDVSDNHLTGLIPKDLCRGEKLEMLILSNNFFFGPIPEELGKCKSLTKIRIVKNLLNGTVPAGLFNLPLVTIIELTDNFFSGELPVTMSGDVLDQIYLSNNWFSGEIPPAIGNFPNLQTLFLDRNRFRGNIPREIFELKHLSRINTSANNITGGIPDSISRCSTLISVDLSRNRINGEIPKGINNVKNLGTLNISGNQLTGSIPTGIGNMTSLTTLDLSFNDLSGRVPLGGQFLVFNETSFAGNTYLCLPHRVSCPTRPGQTSDHNHTALFS
How to cite: CLV1 L2_pECIA2 was a gift from Youssef Belkhadir (Addgene plasmid # 115100 ; http://n2t.net/addgene:115100 ; RRID:Addgene_115100)
