[The description below was written by a language model from this plasmid's Addgene catalogue record and pLannotate feature annotations shown in this document.]
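Description:
CLV1 L2_pECIA2 is an insect-cell expression plasmid built on the pECIA2 backbone and designed for secreted production of the extracellular domain of the Arabidopsis thaliana leucine-rich repeat receptor kinase CLAVATA 1 (CLV1, AT1G75820) in Drosophila cell culture. It is propagated in E. coli as a high-copy plasmid through a ColE1/pUC-type origin and selected with ampicillin via the β-lactamase gene. The remaining bacterial annotations (lac promoter and operator, fragments of lacZα, lacI, rop and bom) are backbone remnants with no stated role in the expression cassette.

Expression is driven by the Drosophila metallothionein promoter, which is induced by adding copper sulfate. Immediately downstream, a Drosophila BiP signal sequence directs the product into the secretory pathway, followed in frame by the CLV1 ectodomain fragment, inserted by ligation-independent cloning. This lacks the transmembrane and kinase portions of the receptor. The backbone supplies C-terminal tags: a human IgG1 Fc region, a V5 epitope and, according to the catalogue entry, a hexahistidine tag, although the feature table does not annotate the latter separately. An SV40 polyadenylation signal is annotated downstream of the cassette.

The plasmid is the "bait" half of a pairwise extracellular interaction assay and is meant to be used with the matching prey construct, CLV1 L2_pECIA14. The Fc fusion would typically allow capture of the secreted bait so that binding of tagged prey ectodomains can be tested. It belongs to a collection made to map interactions among the extracellular domains of Arabidopsis LRR receptor kinases.
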