Features (pLannotate 1.2.2; 18 found; start..end, strand, type, name):
     23..449     +  promoter       MT promoter: Drosophila metallothionein promoter
    467..520     +  sig_peptide    BiP signal sequence: Drosophila BiP signal sequence
    521..2374    +  CDS            CLV1 (fragment): CLV1_ARATH - Experimental evidence at protein level: Swiss-Prot protein existence level 1. Involved in the detection of CLV3 and CLV3-like (CLE) peptides, that act as extracellular signals regulating meristem maintenance. Acts with CLV3p as a ligand-receptor pair in a signal transduction pathway coordinating growth between adjacent meristematic regions and controlling the balance between meristem cell proliferation and differentiation. From Arabidopsis thaliana (Mouse-ear cress).
   2405..3085    +  CDS            IGHG1 (fragment): IGHG1_HUMAN - Experimental evidence at protein level: Swiss-Prot protein existence level 1. Constant region of immunoglobulin heavy chains. Immunoglobulins, also known as antibodies, are membrane-bound or secreted glycoproteins produced by B lymphocytes. In the recognition phase of humoral immunity, the membrane-bound immunoglobulins serve as receptors which, upon binding of a specific antigen, trigger the clonal expansion and differentiation of B lymphocytes into immunoglobulins- secreting plasma cells. Secreted immunoglobulins mediate the effector phase of humoral immunity, which results in
   3104..3145    +  CDS            V5 tag: epitope tag from simian virus 5
   3245..3379    -  polyA_signal   SV40 poly(A) signal: SV40 polyadenylation signal
   3402..3486    -  CDS            large T antigen (fragment): large T antigen from SV40 (simian virus 40)
   3486..3510    +  misc_feature   MCS (fragment): pUC18/19 multiple cloning site
   3547..3563    -  protein_bind   lac operator: The lac repressor binds to the lac operator to inhibit transcription in E. coli. This inhibition can be relieved by adding lactose or isopropyl-β-D-thiogalactopyranoside (IPTG). lac repressor encoded by lacI
   3571..3601    -  promoter       lac promoter: promoter for the E. coli lac operon
   3616..3637    -  protein_bind   CAP binding site: CAP binding activates transcription in the presence of cAMP. E. coli catabolite activator protein
   3650..3742    -  CDS            lacI (fragment): lac repressor; lacI; The lac repressor binds to the lac operator to inhibit transcription in E. coli. This inhibition can be relieved by adding lactose or isopropyl-β-D-thiogalactopyranoside (IPTG).
   3925..4513    -  rep_origin     ori: high-copy-number ColE1/pMB1/pBR322/pUC origin of replication
   4684..5544    -  CDS            AmpR: β-lactamase; bla; confers resistance to ampicillin, carbenicillin, and related antibiotics
   5545..5649    -  promoter       AmpR promoter: bla
   5744..5779    +  CDS            rop (fragment): Rop protein, which maintains plasmids at low copy number; rop
   5881..5980    +  misc_feature   bom (fragment): basis of mobility region from pBR322
   5986..21      -  CDS            lacZα (fragment) (across the origin): LacZα fragment of β-galactosidase; lacZ fragment
>Addgene plasmid #115100 | CLV1 L2_pECIA2 | addgene full sequence | sequence record 298812 | Addgene NGS Result
GTAAAACGACGGCCAGTGAATTAATTCGTTGCAGGACAGGATGTGGTGCCCGATGTGACTAGCTCTTTGC
TGCAGGCCGTCCTATCCTCTGGTTCCGATAAGAGACCCAGAACTCCGGCCCCCCACCGCCCACCGCCACC
CCCATACATATGTGGTACGCAAGTAAGAGTGCCTGCGCATGCCCCATGTGCCCCACCAAGAGCTTTGCAT
CCCATACAAGTCCCCAAAGTGGAGAACCGAACCAATTCTTCGCGGGCAGAACAAAAGCTTCTGCACACGT
CTCCACTCGAATTTGGAGCCGGCCGGCGTGTGCAAAAGAGGTGAATCGAACGAAAGACCCGTGTGTAAAG
CCGCGTTTCCAAAATGTATAAAACCGAGAGCATCTGGCCAATGTGCATCAGTTGTGGTCAGCAGCAAAAT
CAAGTGAATCATCTCAGTGCAACTAAAGGGGGGATCCGATCTCAATATGAAGTTATGCATATTACTGGCC
GTCGTGGCCTTTGTTGGCCTCTCGCTCGGGTCACCATGTTTCGCTTACACTGACATGGAAGTTCTTCTCA
ATCTCAAATCCTCCATGATTGGTCCTAAAGGACACGGTCTCCACGACTGGATTCACTCATCTTCTCCGGA
TGCTCACTGTTCTTTCTCCGGCGTCTCATGTGACGACGATGCTCGTGTTATCTCTCTCAACGTCTCCTTC
ACTCCTTTGTTTGGTACAATCTCACCAGAGATTGGGATGTTGACTCATTTGGTGAATCTAACTTTAGCTG
CCAACAACTTCACCGGTGAATTACCATTGGAGATGAAGAGTCTAACTTCTCTCAAGGTTTTGAATATCTC
CAACAATGGTAACCTTACTGGAACATTCCCTGGAGAGATTTTAAAAGCTATGGTTGATCTTGAAGTTCTT
GACACTTATAACAACAATTTCAACGGTAAGTTACCACCGGAGATGTCAGAGCTTAAGAAGCTTAAATACC
TCTCTTTCGGTGGAAATTTCTTCAGCGGAGAGATTCCAGAGAGTTATGGAGATATTCAAAGCTTAGAGTA
TCTTGGTCTCAACGGAGCTGGACTCTCCGGTAAATCTCCGGCGTTTCTTTCCCGCCTCAAGAACTTAAGA
GAAATGTATATTGGCTACTACAACAGCTACACCGGTGGTGTTCCACCGGAGTTCGGTGGTTTAACAAAGC
TTGAGATCCTCGACATGGCGAGCTGTACACTCACCGGAGAGATTCCGACGAGTTTAAGTAACCTGAAACA
TCTACATACTCTGTTTCTTCACATCAACAACTTAACCGGTCATATACCACCGGAGCTTTCCGGTTTAGTC
AGCTTGAAATCTCTCGATTTATCAATCAATCAGTTAACCGGAGAAATCCCTCAAAGCTTCATCAATCTCG
GAAACATTACTCTAATCAATCTCTTCAGAAACAATCTCTACGGACAAATACCAGAGGCCATCGGAGAATT
ACCAAAACTCGAAGTCTTCGAAGTATGGGAGAACAATTTCACGTTACAATTACCGGCGAATCTTGGCCGG
AACGGGAATCTAATAAAGCTTGATGTCTCTGATAATCATCTCACCGGACTTATCCCCAAGGACTTATGCA
GAGGTGAGAAATTAGAGATGTTAATTCTCTCTAACAACTTCTTCTTTGGTCCAATTCCAGAAGAGCTTGG
TAAATGCAAATCCTTAACCAAAATCAGAATCGTTAAGAATCTTCTCAACGGCACTGTTCCGGCGGGGCTT
TTCAATCTACCGTTAGTTACGATTATCGAACTCACTGATAATTTCTTCTCCGGTGAACTTCCGGTAACGA
TGTCCGGCGATGTTCTCGATCAGATTTACCTCTCTAACAACTGGTTTTCCGGCGAGATTCCACCTGCGAT
TGGTAATTTCCCCAATCTACAGACTCTATTCTTAGATCGGAACCGATTTCGCGGCAACATTCCGAGAGAA
ATCTTCGAATTGAAGCATTTATCGAGGATCAACACAAGTGCGAACAACATCACCGGCGGTATTCCAGATT
CAATCTCTCGCTGCTCAACTTTAATCTCCGTCGATCTCAGCCGTAACCGAATCAACGGAGAAATCCCTAA
AGGGATCAACAACGTGAAAAACTTAGGAACTCTAAATATCTCCGGTAATCAATTAACCGGTTCAATCCCT
ACCGGAATCGGAAACATGACGAGTTTAACAACTCTCGATCTCTCTTTCAACGATCTCTCCGGTAGAGTAC
CACTCGGTGGTCAATTCTTGGTGTTCAACGAAACTTCCTTCGCCGGAAACACTTACCTCTGTCTCCCTCA
CCGTGTCTCTTGTCCAACACGGCCAGGACAAACCTCCGATCACAATCACACGGCGTTGTTCTCACTGGAG
GTGCTGTTCCAGGGACCAGGGAGCGACAAAACTCACACATGCCCACCGTGCCCAGCACCTGAACTCCTGG
GGGGACCGTCAGTCTTCCTCTTCCCCCCAAAACCCAAGGACACCCTCATGATCTCCCGGACCCCTGAGGT
CACATGCGTGGTGGTGGACGTGAGCCACGAAGACCCTGAGGTCAAGTTCAACTGGTACGTGGACGGCGTG
GAGGTGCATAATGCCAAGACAAAGCCGCGGGAGGAGCAGTACAACAGCACGTACCGTGTGGTCAGCGTCC
TCACCGTCCTGCACCAGGACTGGCTGAATGGCAAGGAGTACAAGTGCAAGGTCTCCAACAAAGCCCTCCC
AGCCCCCATCGAGAAAACCATCTCCAAAGCCAAAGGGCAGCCCCGAGAACCACAGGTGTACACCCTGCCC
CCATCCCGGGAGGAGATGACCAAGAACCAGGTCAGCCTGACCTGCCTGGTCAAAGGCTTCTATCCCAGCG
ACATCGCCGTGGAGTGGGAGAGCAATGGGCAGCCGGAGAACAACTACAAGACCACGCCTCCCGTGCTGGA
CTCCGACGGCTCCTTCTTCCTCTACAGCAAGCTCACCGTGGACAAGAGCAGGTGGCAGCAGGGGAACGTC
TTCTCATGCTCCGTGATGCATGAGGGTCTGCACAACCACTACACGCAGAAGAGCCTCTCCCTGTCTCCGG
GTAAATCTAGAGGGCCCTTCGAAGGTAAGCCTATCCCTAACCCTCTCCTCGGTCTCGATTCTACGCGTAC
CGGTCATCATCACCATCACCATTGAGTTTAAACCCGCTGATCAGCCTCGACTGTGCCTTCTAAGGCCTGA
GCTCGCTGATCAGCCTCGATCGAGGATCCAGACATGATAAGATACATTGATGAGTTTGGACAAACCACAA
CTAGAATGCAGTGAAAAAAATGCTTTATTTGTGAAATTTGTGATGCTATTGCTTTATTTGTAACCATTAT
AAGCTGCAATAAACAAGTTAACAACAACAATTGCATTCATTTTATGTTTCAGGTTCAGGGGGAGGTGTGG
GAGGTTTTTTAAAGCAAGTAAAACCTCTACAAATGTGGTATGGCTGATTATGATCAGTCGACCTGCAGGC
ATGCAAGCTTGGCGTAATCATGGTCATAGCTGTTTCCTGTGTGAAATTGTTATCCGCTCACAATTCCACA
CAACATACGAGCCGGAAGCATAAAGTGTAAAGCCTGGGGTGCCTAATGAGTGAGCTAACTCACATTAATT
GCGTTGCGCTCACTGCCCGCTTTCCAGTCGGGAAACCTGTCGTGCCAGCTGCATTAATGAATCGGCCAAC
GCGCGGGGAGAGGCGGTTTGCGTATTGGGCGCTCTTCCGCTTCCTCGCTCACTGACTCGCTGCGCTCGGT
CGTTCGGCTGCGGCGAGCGGTATCAGCTCACTCAAAGGCGGTAATACGGTTATCCACAGAATCAGGGGAT
AACGCAGGAAAGAACATGTGAGCAAAAGGCCAGCAAAAGGCCAGGAACCGTAAAAAGGCCGCGTTGCTGG
CGTTTTTCCATAGGCTCCGCCCCCCTGACGAGCATCACAAAAATCGACGCTCAAGTCAGAGGTGGCGAAA
CCCGACAGGACTATAAAGATACCAGGCGTTTCCCCCTGGAAGCTCCCTCGTGCGCTCTCCTGTTCCGACC
CTGCCGCTTACCGGATACCTGTCCGCCTTTCTCCCTTCGGGAAGCGTGGCGCTTTCTCATAGCTCACGCT
GTAGGTATCTCAGTTCGGTGTAGGTCGTTCGCTCCAAGCTGGGCTGTGTGCACGAACCCCCCGTTCAGCC
CGACCGCTGCGCCTTATCCGGTAACTATCGTCTTGAGTCCAACCCGGTAAGACACGACTTATCGCCACTG
GCAGCAGCCACTGGTAACAGGATTAGCAGAGCGAGGTATGTAGGCGGTGCTACAGAGTTCTTGAAGTGGT
GGCCTAACTACGGCTACACTAGAAGAACAGTATTTGGTATCTGCGCTCTGCTGAAGCCAGTTACCTTCGG
AAAAAGAGTTGGTAGCTCTTGATCCGGCAAACAAACCACCGCTGGTAGCGGTGGTTTTTTTGTTTGCAAG
CAGCAGATTACGCGCAGAAAAAAAGGATCTCAAGAAGATCCTTTGATCTTTTCTACGGGGTCTGACGCTC
AGTGGAACGAAAACTCACGTTAAGGGATTTTGGTCATGAGATTATCAAAAAGGATCTTCACCTAGATCCT
TTTAAATTAAAAATGAAGTTTTAAATCAATCTAAAGTATATATGAGTAAACTTGGTCTGACAGTTACCAA
TGCTTAATCAGTGAGGCACCTATCTCAGCGATCTGTCTATTTCGTTCATCCATAGTTGCCTGACTCCCCG
TCGTGTAGATAACTACGATACGGGAGGGCTTACCATCTGGCCCCAGTGCTGCAATGATACCGCGAGACCC
ACGCTCACCGGCTCCAGATTTATCAGCAATAAACCAGCCAGCCGGAAGGGCCGAGCGCAGAAGTGGTCCT
GCAACTTTATCCGCCTCCATCCAGTCTATTAATTGTTGCCGGGAAGCTAGAGTAAGTAGTTCGCCAGTTA
ATAGTTTGCGCAACGTTGTTGCCATTGCTACAGGCATCGTGGTGTCACGCTCGTCGTTTGGTATGGCTTC
ATTCAGCTCCGGTTCCCAACGATCAAGGCGAGTTACATGATCCCCCATGTTGTGCAAAAAAGCGGTTAGC
TCCTTCGGTCCTCCGATCGTTGTCAGAAGTAAGTTGGCCGCAGTGTTATCACTCATGGTTATGGCAGCAC
TGCATAATTCTCTTACTGTCATGCCATCCGTAAGATGCTTTTCTGTGACTGGTGAGTACTCAACCAAGTC
ATTCTGAGAATAGTGTATGCGGCGACCGAGTTGCTCTTGCCCGGCGTCAATACGGGATAATACCGCGCCA
CATAGCAGAACTTTAAAAGTGCTCATCATTGGAAAACGTTCTTCGGGGCGAAAACTCTCAAGGATCTTAC
CGCTGTTGAGATCCAGTTCGATGTAACCCACTCGTGCACCCAACTGATCTTCAGCATCTTTTACTTTCAC
CAGCGTTTCTGGGTGAGCAAAAACAGGAAGGCAAAATGCCGCAAAAAAGGGAATAAGGGCGACACGGAAA
TGTTGAATACTCATACTCTTCCTTTTTCAATATTATTGAAGCATTTATCAGGGTTATTGTCTCATGAGCG
GATACATATTTGAATGTATTTAGAAAAATAAACAAATAGGGGTTCCGCGCACATTTCCCCGAAAAGTGCC
ACCTGACGTCTAAGAAACCATTATTATCATGACATTAACCTATAAAAATAGGCGTATCACGAGGCCCTTT
CGTCTCGCGCGTTTCGGTGATGACGGTGAAAACCTCTGACACATGCAGCTCCCGGAGACGGTCACAGCTT
GTCTGTAAGCGGATGCCGGGAGCAGACAAGCCCGTCAGGGCGCGTCAGCGGGTGTTGGCGGGTGTCGGGG
CTGGCTTAACTATGCGGCATCAGAGCAGATTGTACTGAGAGTGCACCATATGCGGTGTGAAATACCGCAC
AGATGCGTAAGGAGAAAATACCGCATCAGGCGCCATTCGCCATTCAGGCTGCGCAACTGTTGGGAAGGGC
GATCGGTGCGGGCCTCTTCGCTATTACGCCAGCTGGCGAAAGGGGGATGTGCTGCAAGGCGATTAAGTTG
GGTAACGCCAGGGTTTTCCCAGTCACGACGTT
